Addgene plasmid #219111: SFFV-ZNF143-Brd 147
Purpose: Transcription factor ZNF143 with a specific barcode assigned.
Depositing lab: Filipe Pereira. Depositing organization: Center for Neuroscience and Cell Biology, University of Coimbra. Publication: A combinatorial transcription factor screening platform for immune cell reprogramming. Kurochkin I, Altman AR, Caiado I, Pertiga-Cabral D, Halitzki E, Minaeva M, Zimmermannova O, Henriques-Oliveira L, Klein D, Nair M, Oliveira D, Cajal LR, Knittel R, Feick C, Ringner M, Martin M, Cirovic B, Pires CF, Rosa FF, Sitnicka E, Theis FJ, Pereira CF. Cell Syst. 2026 Jan 21;17(1):101457. doi: 10.1016/j.cels.2025.101457. Epub 2026 Jan 14. PubMed 41539305.
Backbone
  Vector backbone: SFFV-MCS
  Backbone size w/o insert (bp): 6638
  Vector type: Lentiviral
Growth in bacteria
  Bacterial resistance: Ampicillin, 100 μg/mL
  Growth temperature: 37°C
  Growth strain: NEB Stable
  Copy number: High Copy
Gene/Insert
  Gene/Insert name: ZNF143
  Species: H. sapiens (human)
  Insert size (bp): 1917
  Entrez Gene: ZNF143 (a.k.a. SBF, STAF, pHZ-1)
  Promoter: The spleen focus-forming virus (SFFV) promoter
  Cloning method: Restriction Enzyme; 5′ cloning site Bsp119I (not destroyed); 3′ cloning site BstHI (not destroyed)
Terms and licenses: Academic/Nonprofit Terms; Industry Terms: Not Available to Industry
Depositor comments: Barcode sequence cloned into XbaI restriction site. Design of plasmid is as follows: SFFV-[TF sequence]-WPRE-[Barcode sequence].
How to cite: SFFV-ZNF143-Brd 147 was a gift from Filipe Pereira (Addgene plasmid # 219111 ; http://n2t.net/addgene:219111 ; RRID:Addgene_219111)
