[The description below was written by a language model from this plasmid's Addgene catalogue record and pLannotate feature annotations shown in this document.]
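Description:
SFFV-ZNF143-Brd 147 is a third-generation-style, self-inactivating HIV-1 lentiviral transfer plasmid built on the SFFV-MCS backbone, carrying the human transcription factor ZNF143 (also known as SBF or STAF) together with a construct-specific DNA barcode. It is propagated in E. coli through a high-copy ColE1/pUC-type origin with ampicillin selection (AmpR under its own bla promoter). The backbone also retains pBluescript-derived remnants: an f1 origin, lacZα and lac regulatory fragments, and T7 and T3 promoters. No mammalian selection marker or fluorescent reporter is annotated.

The viral portion begins with an RSV promoter fused to a truncated 5' LTR, which drives genomic RNA production in packaging cells without Tat. This is followed by the Ψ packaging signal with a gag fragment, the RRE for Rev-dependent nuclear export, and the cPPT/CTS. The spleen focus-forming virus (SFFV) LTR promoter, which is commonly used for strong expression in haematopoietic cells, then drives the roughly 1.9 kb ZNF143 coding sequence, cloned between flanking multiple cloning site fragments. A WPRE downstream enhances transcript stability and expression; the short woodchuck hepatitis S fragment annotated just before it probably reflects the same viral source sequence. According to the depositor, the barcode sits after the WPRE in an XbaI site, although it is not separately annotated in the feature table. The cassette ends with a ΔU3 3' LTR, followed by an SV40 poly(A) signal and SV40 origin sequence.

The barcode lies within the transcribed region, so it allows the delivered factor to be identified in pooled experiments. The plasmid belongs to a barcoded transcription factor collection for combinatorial screening in immune cell reprogramming.
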