Features (pLannotate 1.2.2; 29 found; start..end, strand, type, name):
     94..112     -  promoter       T7 promoter: promoter for bacteriophage T7 RNA polymerase
    120..275     +  CDS            lacZα (fragment): LacZα fragment of β-galactosidase; lacZ fragment
    280..708     +  rep_origin     f1 ori (sequence partly withheld): f1 bacteriophage origin of replication; arrow indicates direction of (+) strand synthesis
    761..865     +  promoter       AmpR promoter: bla
    866..1726    +  CDS            AmpR: β-lactamase; bla; confers resistance to ampicillin, carbenicillin, and related antibiotics
   1897..2485    +  rep_origin     ori: high-copy-number ColE1/pMB1/pBR322/pUC origin of replication
   2668..2760    +  CDS            lacI (fragment): lac repressor; lacI; The lac repressor binds to the lac operator to inhibit transcription in E. coli. This inhibition can be relieved by adding lactose or isopropyl-β-D-thiogalactopyranoside (IPTG).
   2773..2794    +  protein_bind   CAP binding site: CAP binding activates transcription in the presence of cAMP. E. coli catabolite activator protein
   2809..2839    +  promoter       lac promoter: promoter for the E. coli lac operon
   2847..2863    +  protein_bind   lac operator: The lac repressor binds to the lac operator to inhibit transcription in E. coli. This inhibition can be relieved by adding lactose or isopropyl-β-D-thiogalactopyranoside (IPTG). lac repressor encoded by lacI
   2908..2926    +  promoter       T3 promoter: promoter for bacteriophage T3 RNA polymerase
   2954..3180    +  promoter       RSV promoter: Rous sarcoma virus enhancer/promoter
   3181..3361    +  LTR            5' LTR (truncated): truncated 5' long terminal repeat (LTR) from HIV-1
   3408..3533    +  misc_feature   HIV-1 Ψ: packaging signal of human immunodeficiency virus type 1
   3517..3880    +  CDS            HIV-1 gag (fragment): gag protein from human immunodeficiency virus 1; gag
   4026..4259    +  misc_feature   RRE: The Rev response element (RRE) of HIV-1 allows for Rev-dependent mRNA export from the nucleus to the cytoplasm.
   4636..4736    +  CDS            Rev (fragment): human immunodeficiency virus 1 (HIV-1) Rev protein; rev; enhances nuclear export of unspliced and incompletely spliced viral mRNAs
   4755..4872    +  misc_feature   cPPT/CTS: central polypurine tract and central termination sequence of HIV-1
   4906..5307    +  promoter       SFFV promoter: spleen focus-forming virus long terminal repeat (LTR) promoter
   5317..5340    +  misc_feature   MCS (fragment): pBluescript multiple cloning site
   5365..7278    +  CDS            ZNF143: ZN143_HUMAN - Also known as SBF, STAF. Experimental evidence at protein level: Swiss-Prot protein existence level 1. Transcriptional activator. Activates the gene for selenocysteine tRNA (tRNAsec). Binds to the SPH motif of small nuclear RNA (snRNA) gene promoters. Participates in efficient U6 RNA polymerase III transcription via its interaction with CHD8. From Homo sapiens (Human).
   7289..7314    +  misc_feature   MCS (fragment): pBluescript multiple cloning site
   7314..7373    +  CDS            S (fragment): HBSAG_WHV6 - Experimental evidence at transcript level: Swiss-Prot protein existence level 2. The middle envelope protein plays an important role in the budding of the virion. It is involved in the induction of budding in a nucleocapsid independent way. In this process the majority of envelope proteins bud to form subviral lipoprotein particles of 22 nm of diameter that do not contain a nucleocapsid (By similarity). From Woodchuck hepatitis B virus (isolate w64/pWS23) (WHV).
   7505..7908    +  misc_feature   WPRE: woodchuck hepatitis virus posttranscriptional regulatory element
   7966..8025    +  CDS            nef (fragment): NEF_HV1Z2 - Experimental evidence at protein level: Swiss-Prot protein existence level 1. Extracellular Nef protein targets CD4(+) T-lymphocytes for apoptosis by interacting with CXCR4 surface receptors. From Human immunodeficiency virus type 1 group M subtype D (isolate Z2/CDC-Z34) (HIV-1).
   8027..8260    +  LTR            3' LTR (ΔU3): self-inactivating 3' long terminal repeat (LTR) from HIV-1
   8332..8453    +  polyA_signal   SV40 poly(A) signal: SV40 polyadenylation signal
   8472..8493    +  rep_origin     SV40 ori (fragment): SV40 origin of replication
   8493..73      +  rep_origin     SV40 ori (across the origin): SV40 origin of replication
>Addgene plasmid #219111 | SFFV-ZNF143-Brd 147 | addgene full sequence | sequence record 448927 | Addgene NGS Result
ATTTATGCAGAGGCCGAGGCCGCCTCGGCCTCTGAGCTATTCCAGAAGTAGTGAGGAGGCTTTTTTGGAG
GCCTAGGGACGTACCCAATTCGCCCTATAGTGAGTCGTATTACGCGCGCTCACTGGCCGTCGTTTTACAA
CGTCGTGACTGGGAAAACCCTGGCGTTACCCAACTTAATCGCCTTGCAGCACATCCCCCTTTCGCCAGCT
GGCGTAATAGCGAAGAGGCCCGCACCGATCGCCCTTCCCAACAGTTGCGCAGCCTGAATGGCGAATGGG
[124 nt withheld, positions 280-403]
C
[91 nt withheld, positions 405-495]
A
[49 nt withheld, positions 497-545]
CCTTTGACGTTGGAGTCCACGTTCTTT
[37 nt withheld, positions 573-609]
ACCCTATCTCGGTCTATTCTTTTGATTTATAAGGGATTTTGCCGATTTCGGCCTATTGGTTAAAAAATGA
GCTGATTTAACAAAAATTTAACGCGAATTTTAACAAAATATTAACGCTTACAATTTAGGTGGCACTTTTC
GGGGAAATGTGCGCGGAACCCCTATTTGTTTATTTTTCTAAATACATTCAAATATGTATCCGCTCATGAG
ACAATAACCCTGATAAATGCTTCAATAATATTGAAAAAGGAAGAGTATGAGTATTCAACATTTCCGTGTC
GCCCTTATTCCCTTTTTTGCGGCATTTTGCCTTCCTGTTTTTGCTCACCCAGAAACGCTGGTGAAAGTAA
AAGATGCTGAAGATCAGTTGGGTGCACGAGTGGGTTACATCGAACTGGATCTCAACAGCGGTAAGATCCT
TGAGAGTTTTCGCCCCGAAGAACGTTTTCCAATGATGAGCACTTTTAAAGTTCTGCTATGTGGCGCGGTA
TTATCCCGTATTGACGCCGGGCAAGAGCAACTCGGTCGCCGCATACACTATTCTCAGAATGACTTGGTTG
AGTACTCACCAGTCACAGAAAAGCATCTTACGGATGGCATGACAGTAAGAGAATTATGCAGTGCTGCCAT
AACCATGAGTGATAACACTGCGGCCAACTTACTTCTGACAACGATCGGAGGACCGAAGGAGCTAACCGCT
TTTTTGCACAACATGGGGGATCATGTAACTCGCCTTGATCGTTGGGAACCGGAGCTGAATGAAGCCATAC
CAAACGACGAGCGTGACACCACGATGCCTGTAGCAATGGCAACAACGTTGCGCAAACTATTAACTGGCGA
ACTACTTACTCTAGCTTCCCGGCAACAATTAATAGACTGGATGGAGGCGGATAAAGTTGCAGGACCACTT
CTGCGCTCGGCCCTTCCGGCTGGCTGGTTTATTGCTGATAAATCTGGAGCCGGTGAGCGTGGGTCTCGCG
GTATCATTGCAGCACTGGGGCCAGATGGTAAGCCCTCCCGTATCGTAGTTATCTACACGACGGGGAGTCA
GGCAACTATGGATGAACGAAATAGACAGATCGCTGAGATAGGTGCCTCACTGATTAAGCATTGGTAACTG
TCAGACCAAGTTTACTCATATATACTTTAGATTGATTTAAAACTTCATTTTTAATTTAAAAGGATCTAGG
TGAAGATCCTTTTTGATAATCTCATGACCAAAATCCCTTAACGTGAGTTTTCGTTCCACTGAGCGTCAGA
CCCCGTAGAAAAGATCAAAGGATCTTCTTGAGATCCTTTTTTTCTGCGCGTAATCTGCTGCTTGCAAACA
AAAAAACCACCGCTACCAGCGGTGGTTTGTTTGCCGGATCAAGAGCTACCAACTCTTTTTCCGAAGGTAA
CTGGCTTCAGCAGAGCGCAGATACCAAATACTGTTCTTCTAGTGTAGCCGTAGTTAGGCCACCACTTCAA
GAACTCTGTAGCACCGCCTACATACCTCGCTCTGCTAATCCTGTTACCAGTGGCTGCTGCCAGTGGCGAT
AAGTCGTGTCTTACCGGGTTGGACTCAAGACGATAGTTACCGGATAAGGCGCAGCGGTCGGGCTGAACGG
GGGGTTCGTGCACACAGCCCAGCTTGGAGCGAACGACCTACACCGAACTGAGATACCTACAGCGTGAGCT
ATGAGAAAGCGCCACGCTTCCCGAAGGGAGAAAGGCGGACAGGTATCCGGTAAGCGGCAGGGTCGGAACA
GGAGAGCGCACGAGGGAGCTTCCAGGGGGAAACGCCTGGTATCTTTATAGTCCTGTCGGGTTTCGCCACC
TCTGACTTGAGCGTCGATTTTTGTGATGCTCGTCAGGGGGGCGGAGCCTATGGAAAAACGCCAGCAACGC
GGCCTTTTTACGGTTCCTGGCCTTTTGCTGGCCTTTTGCTCACATGTTCTTTCCTGCGTTATCCCCTGAT
TCTGTGGATAACCGTATTACCGCCTTTGAGTGAGCTGATACCGCTCGCCGCAGCCGAACGACCGAGCGCA
GCGAGTCAGTGAGCGAGGAAGCGGAAGAGCGCCCAATACGCAAACCGCCTCTCCCCGCGCGTTGGCCGAT
TCATTAATGCAGCTGGCACGACAGGTTTCCCGACTGGAAAGCGGGCAGTGAGCGCAACGCAATTAATGTG
AGTTAGCTCACTCATTAGGCACCCCAGGCTTTACACTTTATGCTTCCGGCTCGTATGTTGTGTGGAATTG
TGAGCGGATAACAATTTCACACAGGAAACAGCTATGACCATGATTACGCCAAGCGCGCAATTAACCCTCA
CTAAAGGGAACAAAAGCTGGAGCTGCAAGCTTAATGTAGTCTTATGCAATACTCTTGTAGTCTTGCAACA
TGGTAACGATGAGTTAGCAACATGCCTTACAAGGAGAGAAAAAGCACCGTGCATGCCGATTGGTGGAAGT
AAGGTGGTACGATCGTGCCTTATTAGGAAGGCAACAGACGGGTCTGACATGGATTGGACGAACCACTGAA
TTGCCGCATTGCAGAGATATTGTATTTAAGTGCCTAGCTCGATACATAAACGGGTCTCTCTGGTTAGACC
AGATCTGAGCCTGGGAGCTCTCTGGCTAACTAGGGAACCCACTGCTTAAGCCTCAATAAAGCTTGCCTTG
AGTGCTTCAAGTAGTGTGTGCCCGTCTGTTGTGTGACTCTGGTAACTAGAGATCCCTCAGACCCTTTTAG
TCAGTGTGGAAAATCTCTAGCAGTGGCGCCCGAACAGGGACTTGAAAGCGAAAGGGAAACCAGAGGAGCT
CTCTCGACGCAGGACTCGGCTTGCTGAAGCGCGCACGGCAAGAGGCGAGGGGCGGCGACTGGTGAGTACG
CCAAAAATTTTGACTAGCGGAGGCTAGAAGGAGAGAGATGGGTGCGAGAGCGTCAGTATTAAGCGGGGGA
GAATTAGATCGCGATGGGAAAAAATTCGGTTAAGGCCAGGGGGAAAGAAAAAATATAAATTAAAACATAT
AGTATGGGCAAGCAGGGAGCTAGAACGATTCGCAGTTAATCCTGGCCTGTTAGAAACATCAGAAGGCTGT
AGACAAATACTGGGACAGCTACAACCATCCCTTCAGACAGGATCAGAAGAACTTAGATCATTATATAATA
CAGTAGCAACCCTCTATTGTGTGCATCAAAGGATAGAGATAAAAGACACCAAGGAAGCTTTAGACAAGAT
AGAGGAAGAGCAAAACAAAAGTAAGACCACCGCACAGCAAGCGGCCGCTGATCTTCAGACCTGGAGGAGG
AGATATGAGGGACAATTGGAGAAGTGAATTATATAAATATAAAGTAGTAAAAATTGAACCATTAGGAGTA
GCACCCACCAAGGCAAAGAGAAGAGTGGTGCAGAGAGAAAAAAGAGCAGTGGGAATAGGAGCTTTGTTCC
TTGGGTTCTTGGGAGCAGCAGGAAGCACTATGGGCGCAGCGTCAATGACGCTGACGGTACAGGCCAGACA
ATTATTGTCTGGTATAGTGCAGCAGCAGAACAATTTGCTGAGGGCTATTGAGGCGCAACAGCATCTGTTG
CAACTCACAGTCTGGGGCATCAAGCAGCTCCAGGCAAGAATCCTGGCTGTGGAAAGATACCTAAAGGATC
AACAGCTCCTGGGGATTTGGGGTTGCTCTGGAAAACTCATTTGCACCACTGCTGTGCCTTGGAATGCTAG
TTGGAGTAATAAATCTCTGGAACAGATTTGGAATCACACGACCTGGATGGAGTGGGACAGAGAAATTAAC
AATTACACAAGCTTAATACACTCCTTAATTGAAGAATCGCAAAACCAGCAAGAAAAGAATGAACAAGAAT
TATTGGAATTAGATAAATGGGCAAGTTTGTGGAATTGGTTTAACATAACAAATTGGCTGTGGTATATAAA
ATTATTCATAATGATAGTAGGAGGCTTGGTAGGTTTAAGAATAGTTTTTGCTGTACTTTCTATAGTGAAT
AGAGTTAGGCAGGGATATTCACCATTATCGTTTCAGACCCACCTCCCAACCCCGAGGGGACCCGACAGGC
CCGAAGGAATAGAAGAAGAAGGTGGAGAGAGAGACAGAGACAGATCCATTCGATTAGTGAACGGATCTCG
ACGGTATCGGTTAACTTTTAAAAGAAAAGGGGGGATTGGGGGGTACAGTGCAGGGGAAAGAATAGTAGAC
ATAATAGCAACAGACATACAAACTAAAGAATTACAAAAACAAATTACAAAAATTCAAAATTTTATCGATC
ACGAGACTAGCCTCGAGCTGGCTGCAGTAACGCCATTTTGCAAGGCATGGAAAAATACCAAACCAAGAAT
AGAGAAGTTCAGATCAAGGGCGGGTACATGAAAATAGCTAACGTTGGGCCAAACAGGATATCTGCGGTGA
GCAGTTTCGGCCCCGGCCCGGGGCCAAGAACAGATGGTCACCGCAGTTTCGGCCCCGGCCCGAGGCCAAG
AACAGATGGTCCCCAGATATGGCCCAACCCTCAGCAGTTTCTTAAGACCCATCAGATGTTTCCAGGCTCC
CCCAAGGACCTGAAATGACCCTGCGCCTTATTTGAATTAACCAATCAGCCTGCTTCTCGCTTCTGTTCGC
GCGCTTCTGCTTCCCGAGCTCTATAAAAGAGCTCACAACCCCTCACTCGGCGCGCCAGTCCTCCGACAGA
CTGAGTCGGCCGGTCGAATCAAGCTTATCGATACCGTCGACGGATCCGCTAGCCCGCGGTTCGAAATGTT
GTTAGCCCAAATAAATCGAGATTCTCAGGGAATGACAGAGTTTCCTGGAGGAGGGATGGAGGCGCAACAT
GTTACGCTGTGCTTGACAGAGGCAGTCACCGTGGCAGATGGTGACAACTTAGAAAATATGGAAGGCGTAA
GCTTGCAAGCAGTAACACTTGCAGATGGTTCTACTGCTTACATACAACACAATTCTAAAGATGCAAAACT
CATAGATGGCCAGGTCATTCAGTTGGAAGATGGTTCTGCGGCCTATGTTCAACATGTACCCATACCTAAA
AGTACAGGGGACAGTTTGCGTCTAGAGGATGGTCAAGCAGTACAGTTAGAAGATGGTACCACAGCATTTA
TTCACCACACCTCCAAAGATAGTTATGACCAGAGTGCATTACAGGCGGTTCAGCTGGAAGATGGTACCAC
AGCTTATATCCACCATGCAGTGCAAGTCCCGCAGTCTGACACCATCTTGGCAATTCAGGCTGATGGGACA
GTGGCAGGTCTGCACACTGGGGATGCTACAATTGACCCTGACACCATCAGTGCTTTGGAACAGTATGCAG
CAAAGGTGTCCATTGATGGAAGTGAAAGTGTAGCAGGTACTGGAATGATTGGAGAAAATGAGCAAGAGAA
AAAAATGCAGATTGTTTTACAAGGACATGCTACAAGAGTAACTGCTAAATCTCAACAGAGTGGAGAGAAG
GCATTTCGATGTGAATATGATGGATGTGGAAAATTATATACAACAGCTCATCATCTCAAGGTCCATGAGA
GGTCACACACAGGAGATCGGCCTTATCAGTGTGAGCATGCAGGCTGTGGGAAGGCATTTGCAACAGGTTA
TGGATTAAAAAGTCACGTCAGAACTCATACAGGAGAAAAGCCATATCGGTGTTCGGAAGATAATTGTACT
AAATCTTTCAAAACTTCAGGAGATCTACAGAAACACATCAGAACTCATACAGGAGAAAGGCCCTTTAAGT
GTCCCTTCGAAGGCTGCGGTCGGTCCTTTACAACATCAAATATCAGAAAAGTGCACGTTAGGACACACAC
AGGAGAAAGACCTTATTACTGCACAGAGCCAGGATGTGGGAGGGCATTTGCCAGTGCAACAAATTATAAA
AACCATGTGAGGATACACACAGGAGAAAAGCCATATGTTTGTACAGTTCCTGGGTGTGACAAAAGGTTTA
CAGAATATTCCAGTTTGTACAAACATCATGTTGTCCACACTCATTCCAAACCTTACAACTGTAACCACTG
TGGGAAGACATACAAGCAGATCTCCACGCTGGCCATGCACAAACGGACAGCCCACAACGACACTGAGCCC
ATCGAGGAGGAGCAGGAAGCCTTCTTTGAGCCGCCCCCAGGTCAAGGTGAAGATGTTCTTAAAGGGTCCC
AGATTACGTATGTTACAGGTGTAGAAGGGGACGACGTTGTTTCTACACAAGTAGCCACAGTAACCCAATC
TGGACTGAGTCAACAAGTTACACTCATATCCCAGGATGGGACTCAGCATGTCAACATATCTCAAGCTGAC
ATGCAGGCCATTGGCAACACCATCACAATGGTAACGCAGGATGGCACGCCCATCACAGTCCCCGCCCATG
ATGCAGTCATCTCCTCAGCAGGAACGCACTCTGTTGCTATGGTTACTGCTGAGGGTACAGAAGGGGAACA
GGTTGCAATTGTAGCTCAAGACTTGGCAGCATTCCATACTGCCTCATCAGAAATGGGGCACCAGCAGCAT
AGCCATCACTTAGTAACCACAGAAACCAGACCTCTGACCTTAGTAGCAACATCCAATGGCACCCAGATTG
CAGTTCAGCTTGGAGAACAGCCATCTCTGGAAGAAGCCATCAGAATAGCGTCTAGAATCCAACAAGGAGA
AACGCCAGGGTTGGATGATTAGACCGGTCGGATCCCCCGGGCTGCAGGAATTCGAGCATCTTACCGCCAT
TTATTCCCATATTTGTTCTGTTTTTCTTGATTTGGGTATACATTTAAATGTTAATAAAACAAAATGGTGG
GGCAATCATTTACATTTTTAGGGATATGTAATTACTAGTTCAGGTGTATTGCCACAAGACAAACATGTTA
AGAAACTTTCCCGTTATTTACGCTCTGTTCCTGTTAATCAACCTCTGGATTACAAAATTTGTGAAAGATT
GACTGATATTCTTAACTATGTTGCTCCTTTTACGCTGTGTGGATATGCTGCTTTAATGCCTCTGTATCAT
GCTATTGCTTCCCGTACGGCTTTCGTTTTCTCCTCCTTGTATAAATCCTGGTTGCTGTCTCTTTATGAGG
AGTTGTGGCCCGTTGTCCGTCAACGTGGCGTGGTGTGCTCTGTGTTTGCTGACGCAACCCCCACTGGCTG
GGGCATTGCCACCACCTGTCAACTCCTTTCTGGGACTTTCGCTTTCCCCCTCCCGATCGCCACGGCAGAA
CTCATCGCCGCCTGCCTTGCCCGCTGCTGGACAGGGGCTAGGTTGCTGGGCACTGATAATTCCGTGGTGT
TGTCGGGGAAGCTGACGTCCTTTGCAATTCGATATCAAGCTGTACCTTCTAGATGTACATACTCGAAAGC
GCTTCTAGACCAATGACTTACAAGGCAGCTGTAGATCTTAGCCACTTTTTAAAAGAAAAGGGGGGACTGG
AAGGGCTAATTCACTCCCAACGAAGACAAGATCTGCTTTTTGCTTGTACTGGGTCTCTCTGGTTAGACCA
GATCTGAGCCTGGGAGCTCTCTGGCTAACTAGGGAACCCACTGCTTAAGCCTCAATAAAGCTTGCCTTGA
GTGCTTCAAGTAGTGTGTGCCCGTCTGTTGTGTGACTCTGGTAACTAGAGATCCCTCAGACCCTTTTAGT
CAGTGTGGAAAATCTCTAGCAGTAGTAGTTCATGTCATCTTATTATTCAGTATTTATAACTTGCAAAGAA
ATGAATATCAGAGAGTGAGAGGAACTTGTTTATTGCAGCTTATAATGGTTACAAATAAAGCAATAGCATC
ACAAATTTCACAAATAAAGCATTTTTTTCACTGCATTCTAGTTGTGGTTTGTCCAAACTCATCAATGTAT
CTTATCATGTCTGGCTCTAGCTATCCCGCCCCTAACTCCGCCCATCCCGCCCCTAACTCCGCCCAGTTCC
GCCCATTCTCCGCCCCATGGCTGACTAATTTTTTTT
