>Addgene plasmid #219111 | SFFV-ZNF143-Brd 147 | depositor partial sequence | sequence record 427813 | TF ORF
ATGTTGTTAGCCCAAATAAATCGAGATTCTCAGGGAATGACAGAGTTTCCTGGAGGAGGGATGGAGGCGC
AACATGTTACGCTGTGCTTGACAGAGGCAGTCACCGTGGCAGATGGTGACAACTTAGAAAATATGGAAGG
CGTAAGCTTGCAAGCAGTAACACTTGCAGATGGTTCTACTGCTTACATACAACACAATTCTAAAGATGCA
AAACTCATAGATGGCCAGGTCATTCAGTTGGAAGATGGTTCTGCGGCCTATGTTCAACATGTACCCATAC
CTAAAAGTACAGGGGACAGTTTGCGTCTAGAGGATGGTCAAGCAGTACAGTTAGAAGATGGTACCACAGC
ATTTATTCACCACACCTCCAAAGATAGTTATGACCAGAGTGCATTACAGGCGGTTCAGCTGGAAGATGGT
ACCACAGCTTATATCCACCATGCAGTGCAAGTCCCGCAGTCTGACACCATCTTGGCAATTCAGGCTGATG
GGACAGTGGCAGGTCTGCACACTGGGGATGCTACAATTGACCCTGACACCATCAGTGCTTTGGAACAGTA
TGCAGCAAAGGTGTCCATTGATGGAAGTGAAAGTGTAGCAGGTACTGGAATGATTGGAGAAAATGAGCAA
GAGAAAAAAATGCAGATTGTTTTACAAGGACATGCTACAAGAGTAACTGCTAAATCTCAACAGAGTGGAG
AGAAGGCATTTCGATGTGAATATGATGGATGTGGAAAATTATATACAACAGCTCATCATCTCAAGGTCCA
TGAGAGGTCACACACAGGAGATCGGCCTTATCAGTGTGAGCATGCAGGCTGTGGGAAGGCATTTGCAACA
GGTTATGGATTAAAAAGTCACGTCAGAACTCATACAGGAGAAAAGCCATATCGGTGTTCGGAAGATAATT
GTACTAAATCTTTCAAAACTTCAGGAGATCTACAGAAACACATCAGAACTCATACAGGAGAAAGGCCCTT
TAAGTGTCCCTTCGAAGGCTGCGGTCGGTCCTTTACAACATCAAATATCAGAAAAGTGCACGTTAGGACA
CACACAGGAGAAAGACCTTATTACTGCACAGAGCCAGGATGTGGGAGGGCATTTGCCAGTGCAACAAATT
ATAAAAACCATGTGAGGATACACACAGGAGAAAAGCCATATGTTTGTACAGTTCCTGGGTGTGACAAAAG
GTTTACAGAATATTCCAGTTTGTACAAACATCATGTTGTCCACACTCATTCCAAACCTTACAACTGTAAC
CACTGTGGGAAGACATACAAGCAGATCTCCACGCTGGCCATGCACAAACGGACAGCCCACAACGACACTG
AGCCCATCGAGGAGGAGCAGGAAGCCTTCTTTGAGCCGCCCCCAGGTCAAGGTGAAGATGTTCTTAAAGG
GTCCCAGATTACGTATGTTACAGGTGTAGAAGGGGACGACGTTGTTTCTACACAAGTAGCCACAGTAACC
CAATCTGGACTGAGTCAACAAGTTACACTCATATCCCAGGATGGGACTCAGCATGTCAACATATCTCAAG
CTGACATGCAGGCCATTGGCAACACCATCACAATGGTAACGCAGGATGGCACGCCCATCACAGTCCCCGC
CCATGATGCAGTCATCTCCTCAGCAGGAACGCACTCTGTTGCTATGGTTACTGCTGAGGGTACAGAAGGG
GAACAGGTTGCAATTGTAGCTCAAGACTTGGCAGCATTCCATACTGCCTCATCAGAAATGGGGCACCAGC
AGCATAGCCATCACTTAGTAACCACAGAAACCAGACCTCTGACCTTAGTAGCAACATCCAATGGCACCCA
GATTGCAGTTCAGCTTGGAGAACAGCCATCTCTGGAAGAAGCCATCAGAATAGCGTCTAGAATCCAACAA
GGAGAAACGCCAGGGTTGGATGATTAG
