>Addgene plasmid #219111 | SFFV-ZNF143-Brd 147 | depositor partial sequence | sequence record 427814 | Barcode sequence
TGTACATACTCGAAAGCGCT
